>Addgene plasmid #24314 | 7TG | depositor full sequence | sequence record 11363 | Author sequence
CTAGCCCGGGCTCGAGCAGCTGAAGCTTGCATGCCTGCAGGGTACCGAGCTCTTACGCGAGATCAAAGGG
GGTAAGATCAAAGGGGGTAAGATCAAAGGGGCGCGAGATCAAAGGGGGTAAGATCAAAGGGGGTAAGATC
AAAGGGGGTAAGATCAAAGGGGCGCGCCCGCGTGCTAGCCCGGGCTCGAGATCTAGACTCTAGAGGGTAT
ATAATGGAAGCTCGAATTCCAGCTTGGCATTCCGGTACTGTTGGTAAAAAGCTTGGCATTCCGGTACTGT
TGGTAAAGCCACCATGGTGAGCAAGGGCGAGGAGCTGTTCACCGGGGTGGTGCCCATCCTGGTCGAGCTG
GACGGCGACGTAAACGGCCACAAGTTCAGCGTGTCCGGCGAGGGCGAGGGCGATGCCACCTACGGCAAGC
TGACCCTGAAGTTCATCTGCACCACCGGCAAGCTGCCCGTGCCCTGGCCCACCCTCGTGACCACCCTGAC
CTACGGCGTGCAGTGCTTCAGCCGCTACCCCGACCACATGAAGCAGCACGACTTCTTCAAGTCCGCCATG
CCCGAAGGCTACGTCCAGGAGCGCACCATCTTCTTCAAGGACGACGGCAACTACAAGACCCGCGCCGAGG
TGAAGTTCGAGGGCGACACCCTGGTGAACCGCATCGAGCTGAAGGGCATCGACTTCAAGGAGGACGGCAA
CATCCTGGGGCACAAGCTGGAGTACAACTACAACAGCCACAACGTCTATATCATGGCCGACAAGCAGAAG
AACGGCATCAAGGTGAACTTCAAGATCCGCCACAACATCGAGGACGGCAGCGTGCAGCTCGCCGACCACT
ACCAGCAGAACACCCCCATCGGCGACGGCCCCGTGCTGCTGCCCGACAACCACTACCTGAGCACCCAGTC
CGCCCTGAGCAAAGACCCCAACGAGAAGCGCGATCACATGGTCCTGCTGGAGTTCGTGACCGCCGCCGGG
ATCACTCTCGGCATGGACGAGCTGTACAAGTAAAGCGGCCGCGACTCTAGAGTCGACAATCAACCTCTGG
ATTACAAAATTTGTGAAAGATTGACTGGTATTCTTAACTATGTTGCTCCTTTTACGCTATGTGGATACGC
TGCTTTAATGCCTTTGTATCATGCTATTGCTTCCCGTATGGCTTTCATTTTCTCCTCCTTGTATAAATCC
TGGTTGCTGTCTCTTTATGAGGAGTTGTGGCCCGTTGTCAGGCAACGTGGCGTGGTGTGCACTGTGTTTG
CTGACGCAACCCCCACTGGTTGGGGCATTGCCACCACCTGTCAGCTCCTTTCCGGGACTTTCGCTTTCCC
CCTCCCTATTGCCACGGCGGAACTCATCGCCGCCTGCCTTGCCCGCTGCTGGACAGGGGCTCGGCTGTTG
GGCACTGACAATTCCGTGGTGTTGTCGGGGAAGCTGACGTCCTTTCCATGGCTGCTCGCCTGTGTTGCCA
CCTGGATTCTGCGCGGGACGTCCTTCTGCTACGTCCCTTCGGCCCTCAATCCAGCGGACCTTCCTTCCCG
CGGCCTGCTGCCGGCTCTGCGGCCTCTTCCGCGTCTTCGCCTTCGCCCTCAGACGAGTCGGATCTCCCTT
TGGGCCGCCTCCCCGCCTGGAATTCGAGCTCGGTACCTTTAAGACCAATGACTTACAAGGCAGCTGTAGA
TCTTAGCCACTTTTTAAAAGAAAAGGGGGGACTGGAAGGGCTAATTCACTCCCAACGAAGACAAGATCTG
CTTTTTGCTTGTACTGGGTCTCTCTGGTTAGACCAGATCTGAGCCTGGGAGCTCTCTGGCTAACTAGGGA
ACCCACTGCTTAAGCCTCAATAAAGCTTGCCTTGAGTGCTTCAAGTAGTGTGTGCCCGTCTGTTGTGTGA
CTCTGGTAACTAGAGATCCCTCAGACCCTTTTAGTCAGTGTGGAAAATCTCTAGCAGTAGTAGTTCATGT
CATCTTATTATTCAGTATTTATAACTTGCAAAGAAATGAATATCAGAGAGTGAGAGGAACTTGTTTATTG
CAGCTTATAATGGTTACAAATAAAGCAATAGCATCACAAATTTCACAAATAAAGCATTTTTTTCACTGCA
TTCTAGTTGTGGTTTGTCCAAACTCATCAATGTATCTTATCATGTCTGGCTCTAGCTATCCCGCCCCTAA
CTCCGCCCAGTTCCGCCCATTCTCCGCCCCATGGCTGACTAATTTTTTTTATTTATGCAGAGGCCGAGGC
CGCCTCGGCCTCTGAGCTATTCCAGAAGTAGTGAGGAGGCTTTTTTGGAGGCCTAGGCTTTTGCGTCGAG
ACGTACCCAATTCGCCCTATAGTGAGTCGTATTACGCGCGCTCACTGGCCGTCGTTTTACAACGTCGTGA
CTGGGAAAACCCTGGCGTTACCCAACTTAATCGCCTTGCAGCACATCCCCCTTTCGCCAGCTGGCGTAAT
AGCGAAGAGGCCCGCACCGATCGCCCTTCCCAACAGTTGCGCAGCCTGAATGGCGAATGGCGCG
[124 nt withheld, positions 2515-2638]
C
[91 nt withheld, positions 2640-2730]
A
[49 nt withheld, positions 2732-2780]
CCTTTGACGTTGGAGTCCACGTTCTTT
[37 nt withheld, positions 2808-2844]
ACCCTATCTCGGTCTATTCTTTTGATTTATAAGGGATTTTGCCGATTTCGGCCTATTGGTTAAAAAATGA
GCTGATTTAACAAAAATTTAACGCGAATTTTAACAAAATATTAACGTTTACAATTTCCCAGGTGGCACTT
TTCGGGGAAATGTGCGCGGAACCCCTATTTGTTTATTTTTCTAAATACATTCAAATATGTATCCGCTCAT
GAGACAATAACCCTGATAAATGCTTCAATAATATTGAAAAAGGAAGAGTATGAGTATTCAACATTTCCGT
GTCGCCCTTATTCCCTTTTTTGCGGCATTTTGCCTTCCTGTTTTTGCTCACCCAGAAACGCTGGTGAAAG
TAAAAGATGCTGAAGATCAGTTGGGTGCACGAGTGGGTTACATCGAACTGGATCTCAACAGCGGTAAGAT
CCTTGAGAGTTTTCGCCCCGAAGAACGTTTTCCAATGATGAGCACTTTTAAAGTTCTGCTATGTGGCGCG
GTATTATCCCGTATTGACGCCGGGCAAGAGCAACTCGGTCGCCGCATACACTATTCTCAGAATGACTTGG
TTGAGTACTCACCAGTCACAGAAAAGCATCTTACGGATGGCATGACAGTAAGAGAATTATGCAGTGCTGC
CATAACCATGAGTGATAACACTGCGGCCAACTTACTTCTGACAACGATCGGAGGACCGAAGGAGCTAACC
GCTTTTTTGCACAACATGGGGGATCATGTAACTCGCCTTGATCGTTGGGAACCGGAGCTGAATGAAGCCA
TACCAAACGACGAGCGTGACACCACGATGCCTGTAGCAATGGCAACAACGTTGCGCAAACTATTAACTGG
CGAACTACTTACTCTAGCTTCCCGGCAACAATTAATAGACTGGATGGAGGCGGATAAAGTTGCAGGACCA
CTTCTGCGCTCGGCCCTTCCGGCTGGCTGGTTTATTGCTGATAAATCTGGAGCCGGTGAGCGTGGGTCTC
GCGGTATCATTGCAGCACTGGGGCCAGATGGTAAGCCCTCCCGTATCGTAGTTATCTACACGACGGGGAG
TCAGGCAACTATGGATGAACGAAATAGACAGATCGCTGAGATAGGTGCCTCACTGATTAAGCATTGGTAA
CTGTCAGACCAAGTTTACTCATATATACTTTAGATTGATTTAAAACTTCATTTTTAATTTAAAAGGATCT
AGGTGAAGATCCTTTTTGATAATCTCATGACCAAAATCCCTTAACGTGAGTTTTCGTTCCACTGAGCGTC
AGACCCCGTAGAAAAGATCAAAGGATCTTCTTGAGATCCTTTTTTTCTGCGCGTAATCTGCTGCTTGCAA
ACAAAAAAACCACCGCTACCAGCGGTGGTTTGTTTGCCGGATCAAGAGCTACCAACTCTTTTTCCGAAGG
TAACTGGCTTCAGCAGAGCGCAGATACCAAATACTGTCCTTCTAGTGTAGCCGTAGTTAGGCCACCACTT
CAAGAACTCTGTAGCACCGCCTACATACCTCGCTCTGCTAATCCTGTTACCAGTGGCTGCTGCCAGTGGC
GATAAGTCGTGTCTTACCGGGTTGGACTCAAGACGATAGTTACCGGATAAGGCGCAGCGGTCGGGCTGAA
CGGGGGGTTCGTGCACACAGCCCAGCTTGGAGCGAACGACCTACACCGAACTGAGATACCTACAGCGTGA
GCTATGAGAAAGCGCCACGCTTCCCGAAGGGAGAAAGGCGGACAGGTATCCGGTAAGCGGCAGGGTCGGA
ACAGGAGAGCGCACGAGGGAGCTTCCAGGGGGAAACGCCTGGTATCTTTATAGTCCTGTCGGGTTTCGCC
ACCTCTGACTTGAGCGTCGATTTTTGTGATGCTCGTCAGGGGGGCGGAGCCTATGGAAAAACGCCAGCAA
CGCGGCCTTTTTACGGTTCCTGGCCTTTTGCTGGCCTTTTGCTCACATGTTCTTTCCTGCGTTATCCCCT
GATTCTGTGGATAACCGTATTACCGCCTTTGAGTGAGCTGATACCGCTCGCCGCAGCCGAACGACCGAGC
GCAGCGAGTCAGTGAGCGAGGAAGCGGAAGAGCGCCCAATACGCAAACCGCCTCTCCCCGCGCGTTGGCC
GATTCATTAATGCAGCTGGCACGACAGGTTTCCCGACTGGAAAGCGGGCAGTGAGCGCAACGCAATTAAT
GTGAGTTAGCTCACTCATTAGGCACCCCAGGCTTTACACTTTATGCTTCCGGCTCGTATGTTGTGTGGAA
TTGTGAGCGGATAACAATTTCACACAGGAAACAGCTATGACCATGATTACGCCAAGCGCGCAATTAACCC
TCACTAAAGGGAACAAAAGCTGGAGCTGCAAGCTTAATGTAGTCTTATGCAATACTCTTGTAGTCTTGCA
ACATGGTAACGATGAGTTAGCAACATGCCTTACAAGGAGAGAAAAAGCACCGTGCATGCCGATTGGTGGA
AGTAAGGTGGTACGATCGTGCCTTATTAGGAAGGCAACAGACGGGTCTGACATGGATTGGACGAACCACT
GAATTGCCGCATTGCAGAGATATTGTATTTAAGTGCCTAGCTCGATACAATAAACGGGTCTCTCTGGTTA
GACCAGATCTGAGCCTGGGAGCTCTCTGGCTAACTAGGGAACCCACTGCTTAAGCCTCAATAAAGCTTGC
CTTGAGTGCTTCAAGTAGTGTGTGCCCGTCTGTTGTGTGACTCTGGTAACTAGAGATCCCTCAGACCCTT
TTAGTCAGTGTGGAAAATCTCTAGCAGTGGCGCCCGAACAGGGACCTGAAAGCGAAAGGGAAACCAGAGC
TCTCTCGACGCAGGACTCGGCTTGCTGAAGCGCGCACGGCAAGAGGCGAGGGGCGGCGACTGGTGAGTAC
GCCAAAAATTTTGACTAGCGGAGGCTAGAAGGAGAGAGATGGGTGCGAGAGCGTCAGTATTAAGCGGGGG
AGAATTAGATCGCGATGGGAAAAAATTCGGTTAAGGCCAGGGGGAAAGAAAAAATATAAATTAAAACATA
TAGTATGGGCAAGCAGGGAGCTAGAACGATTCGCAGTTAATCCTGGCCTGTTAGAAACATCAGAAGGCTG
TAGACAAATACTGGGACAGCTACAACCATCCCTTCAGACAGGATCAGAAGAACTTAGATCATTATATAAT
ACAGTAGCAACCCTCTATTGTGTGCATCAAAGGATAGAGATAAAAGACACCAAGGAAGCTTTAGACAAGA
TAGAGGAAGAGCAAAACAAAAGTAAGACCACCGCACAGCAAGCGGCCGCTGATCTTCAGACCTGGAGGAG
GAGATATGAGGGACAATTGGAGAAGTGAATTATATAAATATAAAGTAGTAAAAATTGAACCATTAGGAGT
AGCACCCACCAAGGCAAAGAGAAGAGTGGTGCAGAGAGAAAAAAGAGCAGTGGGAATAGGAGCTTTGTTC
CTTGGGTTCTTGGGAGCAGCAGGAAGCACTATGGGCGCAGCCTCAATGACGCTGACGGTACAGGCCAGAC
AATTATTGTCTGGTATAGTGCAGCAGCAGAACAATTTGCTGAGGGCTATTGAGGCGCAACAGCATCTGTT
GCAACTCACAGTCTGGGGCATCAAGCAGCTCCAGGCAAGAATCCTGGCTGTGGAAAGATACCTAAAGGAT
CAACAGCTCCTGGGGATTTGGGGTTGCTCTGGAAAACTCATTTGCACCACTGCTGTGCCTTGGAATGCTA
GTTGGAGTAATAAATCTCTGGAACAGATTTGGAATCACACGACCTGGATGGAGTGGGACAGAGAAATTAA
CAATTACACAAGCTTAATACACTCCTTAATTGAAGAATCGCAAAACCAGCAAGAAAAGAATGAACAAGAA
TTATTGGAATTAGATAAATGGGCAAGTTTGTGGAATTGGTTTAACATAACAAATTGGCTGTGGTATATAA
AATTATTCATAATGATAGTAGGAGGCTTGGTAGGTTTAAGAATAGTTTTTGCTGTACTTTCTATAGTGAA
TAGAGTTAGGCAGGGATATTCACCATTATCGTTTCAGACCCACCTCCCAACCCCGAGGGGACCCGACAGG
CCCGAAGGAATAGAAGAAGAAGGTGGAGAGAGAGACAGAGACAGATCCATTCGATTAGTGAACGGATCTC
GACGGTATCGGTTAACTTTTAAAAGAAAAGGGGGGATTGGGGGGTACAGTGCAGGGGAAAGAATAGTAGA
CATAATAGCAACAGACATACAAACTAAAGAATTACAAAAACAAATTACAAAAATTCAAAATTTTATCGAT
CACGAGACTAGCCTC
Features (pLannotate 1.2.2; 26 found; start..end, strand, type, name):
     23..41      -  misc_feature   MCS (fragment): pUC18/19 multiple cloning site
    201..232     +  promoter       minP: minimal TATA-box promoter with low basal activity
    294..1013    +  CDS            EGFP: the original enhanced GFP (Yang et al., 1996) mammalian codon-optimized
   1038..1626    +  misc_feature   WPRE: woodchuck hepatitis virus posttranscriptional regulatory element
   1643..1711    +  CDS            nef (fragment): NEF_HV1Z2 - Experimental evidence at protein level: Swiss-Prot protein existence level 1. Extracellular Nef protein targets CD4(+) T-lymphocytes for apoptosis by interacting with CXCR4 surface receptors. From Human immunodeficiency virus type 1 group M subtype D (isolate Z2/CDC-Z34) (HIV-1).
   1713..1946    +  LTR            3' LTR (ΔU3): self-inactivating 3' long terminal repeat (LTR) from HIV-1
   2018..2139    +  polyA_signal   SV40 poly(A) signal: SV40 polyadenylation signal
   2158..2293    +  rep_origin     SV40 ori: SV40 origin of replication
   2326..2344    -  promoter       T7 promoter: promoter for bacteriophage T7 RNA polymerase
   2352..2507    +  CDS            lacZα (fragment): LacZα fragment of β-galactosidase; lacZ fragment
   2515..2970    +  rep_origin     f1 ori (sequence partly withheld): f1 bacteriophage origin of replication; arrow indicates direction of (+) strand synthesis
   2999..3103    +  promoter       AmpR promoter: bla
   3104..3964    +  CDS            AmpR: β-lactamase; bla; confers resistance to ampicillin, carbenicillin, and related antibiotics
   4135..4723    +  rep_origin     ori: high-copy-number ColE1/pMB1/pBR322/pUC origin of replication
   4906..4998    +  CDS            lacI (fragment): lac repressor; lacI; The lac repressor binds to the lac operator to inhibit transcription in E. coli. This inhibition can be relieved by adding lactose or isopropyl-β-D-thiogalactopyranoside (IPTG).
   5011..5032    +  protein_bind   CAP binding site: CAP binding activates transcription in the presence of cAMP. E. coli catabolite activator protein
   5047..5077    +  promoter       lac promoter: promoter for the E. coli lac operon
   5085..5101    +  protein_bind   lac operator: The lac repressor binds to the lac operator to inhibit transcription in E. coli. This inhibition can be relieved by adding lactose or isopropyl-β-D-thiogalactopyranoside (IPTG). lac repressor encoded by lacI
   5146..5164    +  promoter       T3 promoter: promoter for bacteriophage T3 RNA polymerase
   5192..5413    +  promoter       RSV promoter: Rous sarcoma virus enhancer/promoter
   5420..5600    +  LTR            5' LTR (truncated): truncated 5' long terminal repeat (LTR) from HIV-1
   5644..5769    +  misc_feature   HIV-1 Ψ: packaging signal of human immunodeficiency virus type 1
   5753..6116    +  CDS            HIV-1 gag (fragment): gag protein from human immunodeficiency virus 1; gag
   6211..6547    +  ncRNA          RRE: Accession: RF00036 - HIV Rev response element
   6872..6972    +  CDS            Rev (fragment): human immunodeficiency virus 1 (HIV-1) Rev protein; rev; enhances nuclear export of unspliced and incompletely spliced viral mRNAs
   6991..7108    +  misc_feature   cPPT/CTS: central polypurine tract and central termination sequence of HIV-1
