[The description below was written by a language model from this plasmid's Addgene catalogue record and pLannotate feature annotations shown in this document.]
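Description:
7TG is a third-generation, self-inactivating lentiviral reporter plasmid for Wnt/β-catenin signalling, built on the pRRLSIN.cPPT.PGK-GFP.WPRE backbone. The original PGK-GFP cassette is replaced by a roughly 1 kb 7xTcf-eGFP insert cloned between PstI and SalI sites. The plasmid is about 7.1 kb. It is propagated in E. coli through a high-copy ColE1/pUC-type origin with ampicillin selection (AmpR). A recombination-tolerant strain (Stbl3) is recorded for growth, as is usual for LTR-containing vectors. An f1 origin, an SV40 origin and lac/T7/T3 remnants from the cloning backbone are also annotated.

The reporter consists of seven Tcf/LEF binding sites, derived from pSuperTOPflash, placed upstream of a minimal TATA-box promoter with low basal activity. This promoter drives EGFP (GFP carrying F64L and S65T), so fluorescence appears mainly when β-catenin/Tcf complexes are active. The automated annotation detects the minimal promoter and EGFP but does not call the Tcf repeats themselves, which presumably lie in the unannotated stretch just upstream of minP. A WPRE follows EGFP and enhances transcript expression.

The viral elements comprise an RSV promoter fused to a truncated 5' LTR, which permits Tat-independent production of genomic RNA. They also include the Ψ packaging signal with a gag fragment, the RRE, cPPT/CTS and a ΔU3 3' LTR followed by an SV40 poly(A) signal. The ΔU3 deletion silences LTR promoter activity after integration, leaving the Tcf-responsive promoter in control. No mammalian selection marker is annotated. The construct is used to make virus that stably marks Wnt-responsive cells, as in the associated study of Wnt signalling in vertebrate facial patterning.
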