Addgene plasmid #24314: 7TG
Depositing lab: Roel Nusse. Depositing organization: Stanford University. Publication: Wnt signaling mediates regional specification in the vertebrate face. Brugmann SA, Goodnough LH, Gregorieff A, Leucht P, ten Berge D, Fuerer C, Clevers H, Nusse R, Helms JA. Development. 2007 Sep . 134(18):3283-95. 10.1242/dev.005132 PubMed 17699607.
Backbone
  Vector backbone: pRRLSIN.cPPT.PGK-GFP.WPRE
  Backbone manufacturer: Naldini/Trono (Addgene #12252)
  Backbone size w/o insert (bp): 6132
  Vector type: Lentiviral
Growth in bacteria
  Bacterial resistance: Ampicillin, 100 μg/mL
  Growth temperature: 37°C
  Growth strain: Stbl3
  Copy number: High Copy
Gene/Insert
  Gene/Insert name: 7xTcf-eGFP (alt names: eGFP; enhanced GFP)
  Species: Aequorea victoria
  Insert size (bp): 997
  Mutation: EGFP is GFP with S65T and F64L mutations
  Cloning method: Restriction Enzyme; 5′ cloning site PstI (not destroyed); 3′ cloning site SalI (not destroyed)
  Sequencing primers: 5′ GGCCCGAAGGAATAGAAG; 3′ AACGGGCCACAACTCCTC
Resource information
  A portion of this plasmid was derived from a plasmid made by: The 7xTcf promoter is derived from pSuperTOPflash, published in Veeman MT et al., Curr Biol 13: 680–685 (2003)
Terms and licenses: Academic/Nonprofit Terms; Industry Terms: Not Available to Industry
Depositor comments: TFC repeat sequence is AGATCAAAGGgg
How to cite: 7TG was a gift from Roel Nusse (Addgene plasmid # 24314 ; http://n2t.net/addgene:24314 ; RRID:Addgene_24314)
