>Addgene plasmid #24314 | 7TG | addgene partial sequence | sequence record 30070 | 24314 with EGFP-N
GCTCCTCGCCCTTGCTCACCATGGTGGCTTTACCAACAGTACCGGAATGCCAAGCTTTTTACCAACAGTA
CCGGAATGCCAAGCTGGAATTCGAGCTTCCATTATATACCCTCTAGAGTCTAGATCTCGAGCCCGGGCTA
GCACGCGGGCGCGCCCCTTTGATCTTACCCCCTTTGATCTTACCCCCTTTGATCTTACCCCCTTTGATCT
CGCGCCCCTTTGATCTTACCCCCTTTGATCTTACCCCCTTTGATCTCGCGTAAGAGCTCGGTACCCTGCA
GGCATGCAAGCTTCAGCTGCTCGAGCCCGGGCTAGGAGGCTAGTCTCGTGATCGATAAAATTTTGAATTT
TTGTAATTTGTTTTTGTAATTCTTTAGTTTGTATGTCTGTTGCTATTATGTCTACTATTCTTTCCCCTGC
ACTGTACCCCCCAATCCCCCCTTTTCTTTTAAAAGTTAACCGATACCGTCGAGATCCGTTCACTAATCGA
ATGGATCTGTCTCTGTCTCTCTCTCCACCTTCTTCTTCTATTCCTTCGGGCCTGTCGGGTCCCCTCGGGG
TTGGGAGGTGGGTCTGAAACGATAATGGTGAATATCCCTGCCTAACTCTATTCACTATAGAAAGTACAGC
AAAAACTATTCTTAAACCTACCAAGCCTCCTACTATCATTATGAATAATTTTATATACCACAGCCAATTT
GTTATGTTAAACCAATTCCACAAACTTGCCCATTTATCTAATTCCAATAATTCTTGTTCATTCTTTTCTT
GCTGGTTTT
